Addgene plasmid #27253: pcDNA-FLAG-REL
Depositing lab: Thomas Gilmore. Depositing organization: Boston University Main Campus. Publication: Deletion analysis and alternative splicing define a transactivation inhibitory domain in human oncoprotein REL. Leeman JR, Weniger MA, Barth TF, Gilmore TD. Oncogene. 2008 Dec 4. 27(53):6770-81. 10.1038/onc.2008.284 PubMed 18695674.
Backbone
  Vector backbone: pcDNA
  Backbone manufacturer: Invitrogen
  Backbone size w/o insert (bp): 5400
  Vector type: Mammalian Expression
Growth in bacteria
  Bacterial resistance: Ampicillin, 100 μg/mL
  Growth temperature: 37°C
  Growth strain: DH5alpha
  Copy number: High Copy
Gene/Insert
  Gene/Insert name: REL
  Species: H. sapiens (human)
  Insert size (bp): 1767
  Entrez Gene: REL (a.k.a. C-Rel, HIVEN86A, IMD92)
  Tag / fusion protein: FLAG (N terminal on backbone)
  Cloning method: Restriction Enzyme; 5′ cloning site EcoRI (not destroyed); 3′ cloning site XhoI (not destroyed)
  Sequencing primers: 5′ T7; 3′ BGH-Rev
Terms and licenses: Academic/Nonprofit Terms; Industry Terms: Not Available to Industry
How to cite: pcDNA-FLAG-REL was a gift from Thomas Gilmore (Addgene plasmid # 27253 ; http://n2t.net/addgene:27253 ; RRID:Addgene_27253)
