[The description below was written by a language model from this plasmid's Addgene catalogue record.]
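Description:
pcDNA-FLAG-REL is a mammalian expression plasmid built on an Invitrogen pcDNA backbone of about 5.4 kb. It carries the human REL coding sequence, which encodes the NF-κB family transcription factor c-Rel. It is propagated in E. coli as a high-copy plasmid under ampicillin selection. The record does not state any marker for selection in mammalian cells, and no feature table is provided, so the precise pcDNA variant and its full set of elements cannot be confirmed.

The insert is about 1.77 kb and was cloned between EcoRI and XhoI sites, both of which remain intact, so the REL sequence can be excised or exchanged. A FLAG epitope encoded by the backbone lies upstream of the cloning site, giving an N-terminally FLAG-tagged REL protein that can be detected or immunoprecipitated with anti-FLAG antibodies. The promoter is not named in the record. The listed sequencing primers, T7 on the 5′ side and BGH-Rev on the 3′ side, show that a T7 promoter site and a bovine growth hormone polyadenylation region flank the insert. This arrangement is typical of pcDNA-series vectors, which usually drive expression from the CMV immediate-early promoter.

The associated publication used deletion analysis and alternative splicing to define a transactivation inhibitory domain in the human REL oncoprotein. The construct is therefore suited to transient expression of tagged REL in cultured mammalian cells, for example as a reference protein in studies of REL transactivation, domain function or oncogenic activity. The record does not say whether the insert corresponds to the full-length wild-type protein.
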