>Addgene plasmid #27253 | pcDNA-FLAG-REL | addgene partial sequence | sequence record 33518 | 27253 with CMV-F
TCTCTGGCTACTAGAGAACCCACTGCTTACTGGCTTATCGAAATTAATACGACTCACTATAGGGAGACCC
AAGCTTGGTACCATGGACTACAAGGACGACGATGACAAGTTAACACGTGCTGCAGATGCGAATTCCATGG
CCTCCGGTGCGTATAACCCGTATATAGAGATAATTGAACAACCCAGGCAGAGGGGAATGCGTTTTAGATA
CAAATGTGAAGGGCGATCAGCAGGCAGCATTCCAGGGGAGCACAGCACAGACAACAACCGAACATACCCT
TCTATCCAGATTATGAACTATTATGGAAAAGGAAAAGTGAGAATTACATTAGTAACAAAGAATGACCCAT
ATAAACCTCATCCTCATGATTTAGTTGGAAAAGACTGCAGAGACGGCTACTATGAAGCAGAATTTGGACA
AGAACGCAGACCTTTGTTTTTCCAAAATTTGGGTATTCGATGTGTGAAGAAAAAAGAAGTAAAAGAAGCT
ATTATTACAAGAATAAAGGCAGGAATCAATCCATTCAATGTCCCTGAAAAACAGCTGAATGATATTGAAG
ATTGTGACCTCAATGTGGTGAGACTGTGTTTTCAAGTTTTTCTCCCTGATGAACATGGTAATTTGACGAC
TGCTCTTCCTCCTGTTGTCTCGAACCCAATTTATGACAACCGTGCTCCAAATACTGCAGAATTAAGGATT
TGTCGTGTAAACAAGAATTGTGGAAGTGTCAGAGGAGGAGATGAAATATTTCTACTTTGTGACAAAGTTC
AGAAAGATGACATAGAAGTTCGTTTTGTGTTGAACGATTGGGAAGCAAAAGGCATCTTTTCACAAGCTGA
TGTACACCGTCAAGTAGCCATTGTTTTCAAA
